Addgene plasmid #26383: pDEST_EWSR1_G2A_R650H
Depositing lab: Thomas Tuschl. Depositing organization: Rockefeller University. Publication: RNA targets of wild-type and mutant FET family proteins. Hoell JI, Larsson E, Runge S, Nusbaum JD, Duggimpudi S, Farazi TA, Hafner M, Borkhardt A, Sander C, Tuschl T. Nat Struct Mol Biol. 2011 Nov 13. doi: 10.1038/nsmb.2163. PubMed 22081015.
Backbone
  Vector backbone: pFRT_DESTFLAGHA
  Backbone manufacturer: N/A
  Backbone size w/o insert (bp): 5299
  Vector type: Mammalian Expression
Growth in bacteria
  Bacterial resistance: Ampicillin, 100 μg/mL
  Growth temperature: 37°C
  Growth strain: DH5alpha
  Copy number: High Copy
Gene/Insert
  Gene/Insert name: EWSR1
  Species: H. sapiens (human)
  Insert size (bp): 1971
  Mutation: R650H
  GenBank ID: NM_005243
  Entrez Gene: EWSR1 (a.k.a. EWS, EWS-FLI1)
  Tag / fusion protein: FLAG/HA (N terminal on backbone)
  Cloning method: Gateway Cloning; 5′ cloning site SalI (not destroyed); 3′ cloning site NotI (not destroyed)
  Sequencing primers: 5′ CMV-F; 3′ BGH-R
Terms and licenses: Academic/Nonprofit Terms; Industry Terms: Not Available to Industry
How to cite: pDEST_EWSR1_G2A_R650H was a gift from Thomas Tuschl (Addgene plasmid # 26383 ; http://n2t.net/addgene:26383 ; RRID:Addgene_26383)
