[The description below was written by a language model from this plasmid's Addgene catalogue record.]
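Description:
pDEST_EWSR1_G2A_R650H is a mammalian expression plasmid built on the pFRT_DESTFLAGHA Gateway destination backbone (about 5.3 kb without insert). It is maintained in E. coli as a high-copy plasmid under ampicillin selection. The record does not list the origin of replication, any mammalian selection marker, or the promoter. However, the recommended sequencing primers (CMV forward and BGH reverse) suggest that the insert sits between a CMV promoter and a bovine growth hormone polyadenylation signal. The "FRT" in the backbone name suggests a Flp recombinase target site of the kind used for site-specific integration into a matching host cell line, but the fields provided do not confirm this.

The payload is a roughly 2 kb human EWSR1 coding sequence (reference transcript NM_005243). It was introduced by Gateway recombination, and the flanking SalI and NotI sites are retained. The backbone supplies an N-terminal FLAG/HA tandem epitope tag, so the protein is expressed as FLAG/HA-EWSR1, which allows detection and immunoprecipitation with standard anti-tag antibodies. The recorded mutation is R650H, an arginine-to-histidine substitution near the C-terminus of the protein. The plasmid name also contains "G2A", but the mutation field does not list or explain it, so its meaning is not established by the record.

The associated publication concerns the RNA targets of wild-type and mutant FET family proteins (FUS, EWSR1, TAF15). This fits use of the construct to express a tagged mutant EWSR1 in mammalian cells and compare its RNA binding or behaviour with that of the wild-type protein.
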