>Addgene plasmid #26383 | pDEST_EWSR1_G2A_R650H | addgene partial sequence | sequence record 32556 | 26383 with BGH-rev
CTCTAGACTCGAGCGTAGAATCGAGACCGAGGAGAGGGTTAGGGATAGGCTTACCTTCGAACCGCGGGCC
CTCTAGACTTGAGCGGCCGCCACTGTGCTGGATATCAACCACTTTGTACAAGAAAGCTGGGTCTAGATAT
CTCGAGTGCGGCCGCCTAGTAGGGCCGATCTCTGTGCTCCTGACGGTGCTCGCCTTTATCCATTTTTCCA
GGTCCTCCACGTCCTCCTCTTCTTCCTCCCATCTGTTCCATCAAAGGTCCAGGGGGCCCCCCAGGGCCAC
CTCGTCTTCCTCCACCAAAGCCACCTCGGTCCATGCCCCGGCCACCACGGAAGCCACCTCTGTCTCCACC
ACGGCCACCTCTGAACATTCCACCGGGACCACCACGATCCATGAGGCCACCTCTTCCTCCCCGCATGCCA
CCAGGGCCACCTCTGCCACGATCACCACCCGGGGGCGGAAAGGGTGGCGGGAGGAAGCCTTCAGGCTTTG
GGGCCTTACACTGGTTGCACTCTGTTCTCCAGGCGAAGTTCTGGTTTCCACAACCCGGATTGGGACACTG
CCAGTCTCCAGCTCGGTGCTGGACGTTTCCTCCTCCAGAGGGGTTCCCTCGGGAACCCCGGGGTCCTCTT
GGAGGGAAGCCTCCTCTATCTCCTCCACGGCCTCCCATGCGACCCATGGGTCCCCCAGGACCTCCTGGGC
CTCCTGGACCTCCACGGAGTGGTGGTGGCATGCCTCTGCCCTCACGGGGTGGCAGACCACCCCGCATACT
GTTCATTGGAGGCTTCTTCCGAGCAAGGGAGACTTTAAGTTTGCTCCCTTGAAAATCTTTCCCATCAAAC
CATTCCACGGCAGCCTTGGCAGTGGGTGGGTCTTCATAGGACACTGTGGCATCGCCTTTGGGCTTTCCTG
TTTCCTTGTCCAGGTAGATGTG
