>Addgene plasmid #26383 | pDEST_EWSR1_G2A_R650H | addgene partial sequence | sequence record 32557 | 26383 with CMV-F
AGCAGAGCTCTCTGGCTAACTAGAGAACCCACTGCTTACTGGCTTATCGAAATTAATACGACTCACTATA
GGGAGACCCAAGCTGGCTAGCGAGCTCGGATCGATCCATCGATAGTGTGGTGGAATTCTGATCGCCGCCG
CCATGGACTACAAGGACGACGATGACAAGTACCCTTATGACGTGCCCGATTACGCTTTGAACCAGATATC
AACAAGTTTGTACAAAAAAGCAGGCTCCACCATGGGAACCAATTCAGTCGACATGGCGTCCACGGATTAC
AGTACCTATAGCCAAGCTGCAGCGCAGCAGGGCTACAGTGCTTACACCGCCCAGCCCACTCAAGGATATG
CACAGACCACCCAGGCATATGGGCAACAAAGCTATGGAACCTATGGACAGCCCACTGATGTCAGCTATAC
CCAGGCTCAGACCACTGCAACCTATGGGCAGACCGCCTATGCAACTTCTTATGGACAGCCTCCCACTGGT
TATACTACTCCAACTGCCCCCCAGGCATACAGCCAGCCTGTCCAGGGGTATGGCACTGGTGCTTATGATA
CCACCACTGCTACAGTCACCACCACCCAGGCCTCCTATGCAGCTCAGTCTGCATATGGCACTCAGCCTGC
TTATCCAGCCTATGGGCAGCAGCCAGCAGCCACTGCACCTACAAGACCGCAGGATGGAAACAAGCCCACT
GAGACTAGTCAACCTCAATCTAGCACAGGGGGTTACAACCAGCCCAGCCTAGGATATGGACAGAGTAACT
ACAGTTATCCCCAGGTACCTGGGA
